Addgene plasmid #119260: pJMP1221
Purpose: rfp "test" strain
Depositing lab: Carol Gross & Jason Peters & Oren Rosenberg. Depositing organization: University of California, San Francisco (UCSF). Publication: Enabling genetic analysis of diverse bacteria with Mobile-CRISPRi. Peters JM, Koo BM, Patino R, Heussler GE, Hearne CC, Qu J, Inclan YF, Hawkins JS, Lu CHS, Silvis MR, Harden MM, Osadnik H, Peters JE, Engel JN, Dutton RJ, Grossman AD, Gross CA, Rosenberg OS. Nat Microbiol. 2019 Jan 7. pii: 10.1038/s41564-018-0327-z. doi: 10.1038/s41564-018-0327-z. PubMed 30617347.
Backbone
  Vector backbone: R6Kgamma
  Vector type: Bacterial Expression
  Selectable markers: Chloramphenicol
Growth in bacteria
  Bacterial resistance: Ampicillin, 100 μg/mL
  Growth temperature: 37°C
  Growth strain: BW25141
  Copy number: High Copy
Gene/Insert
  Gene/Insert name: sgRNA NT1/RR1 (rfp)
  gRNA/shRNA sequence: AACTTTCAGTTTAGCGGTCT
  Mutation: D10A and H840A
  Cloning method: Gibson Cloning
Terms and licenses: Academic/Nonprofit Terms; Industry Terms: Not Available to Industry
How to cite: pJMP1221 was a gift from Carol Gross & Jason Peters & Oren Rosenberg (Addgene plasmid # 119260 ; http://n2t.net/addgene:119260 ; RRID:Addgene_119260)
