[The description below was written by a language model from this plasmid's Addgene catalogue record and pLannotate feature annotations shown in this document.]
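Description:
pJMP1221 is a Mobile-CRISPRi "test" construct: an 11.9 kb conjugative, conditionally replicating bacterial plasmid that delivers a mini-Tn7 transposon carrying a complete CRISPR interference system together with its own red fluorescent reporter target. The backbone carries the R6K γ origin, which needs the pi initiator protein supplied in trans, so it is maintained only in pir-type hosts (BW25141 is the listed growth strain) and behaves as a suicide vector elsewhere. An incP oriT allows mobilisation by conjugation into recipient bacteria. AmpR on the backbone selects for the plasmid during propagation. A chloramphenicol acetyltransferase cassette lies within the transposon and selects for recipients that have acquired the insertion. It is flanked by FRT sites, which should allow FLP-mediated removal of the marker.

Between the Tn7R and Tn7L ends sit four functional modules. The first is an S. pyogenes Cas9 reading frame, which the catalogue lists with the D10A and H840A mutations, making it nuclease-dead dCas9. It is fused to a C-terminal 3xMyc tag and preceded by a hybrid promoter region annotated with lac operator and PLtetO-1 fragments. The second is an sgRNA cassette with a tracrRNA-derived scaffold and a lac operator next to its promoter. Its spacer (NT1/RR1) targets rfp, which explains the short mRFP1 match annotated there. The third is lacI under the lacIq promoter, which would make the system IPTG-responsive. The fourth is mRFP1, with J23119 and lacIq promoter fragments annotated directly upstream. Several terminators insulate the units. Other small annotated fragments (λ integrase, rop, bom, lacZα, p15A) appear to be partial matches or cloning remnants.

Once the transposon is integrated, inducing dCas9 and the guide should repress mRFP1, and the resulting loss of fluorescence gives a measure of CRISPRi knockdown efficiency in a given bacterial species. The Tn7 transposition functions are not annotated on this plasmid and would presumably have to be supplied separately.
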