Features (pLannotate 1.2.2; 37 found; start..end, strand, type, name):
      8..116     -  oriT           oriT: incP origin of transfer
    335..374     -  CDS            λ integrase (fragment): integrase from phage λ; int
    385..773     -  rep_origin     R6K γ ori: γ replication origin from E. coli plasmid R6K; requires the R6K initiator protein pi for replication
    876..901     -  CDS            bla(M) (fragment): β-lactamase lacking the signal sequence; bla(M); allows cytosolic expression of β-lactamase
   1074..1934    -  CDS            AmpR: β-lactamase; bla; confers resistance to ampicillin, carbenicillin, and related antibiotics
   1935..2039    -  promoter       AmpR promoter: bla
   2134..2169    +  CDS            rop (fragment): Rop protein, which maintains plasmids at low copy number; rop
   2271..2370    +  misc_feature   bom (fragment): basis of mobility region from pBR322
   2376..2444    -  CDS            lacZα (fragment): LacZα fragment of β-galactosidase; lacZ fragment
   2516..2714    -  mobile_element Tn7R (fragment): mini-Tn7 element (right end of the Tn7 transposon) Tn7
   2718..2742    -  misc_feature   MCS (fragment): pBluescript multiple cloning site
   2763..2857    +  terminator     lambda t0 terminator: transcription terminator from phage lambda
   2867..2896    +  CDS            CmR (fragment): chloramphenicol acetyltransferase confers resistance to chloramphenicol
   2960..3046    +  terminator     rrnB T1 terminator: Escherichia coli rrnB; transcription terminator T1 from the E. coli rrnB gene
   3111..3144    +  protein_bind   FRT (minimal): supports FLP-mediated excision but not integration (Turan and Bode, 2011) FLP recombinase from the Saccharomyces cerevisiae 2μ plasmid
   3172..3252    -  CDS            lacI (fragment): lac repressor; lacI; The lac repressor binds to the lac operator to inhibit transcription in E. coli. This inhibition can be relieved by adding lactose or isopropyl-β-D-thiogalactopyranoside (IPTG).
   3263..3893    -  CDS            CmR (fragment): chloramphenicol acetyltransferase; cat; confers resistance to chloramphenicol
   3894..3951    -  promoter       cat promoter (fragment): promoter of the E. coli cat gene encoding chloramphenicol acetyltransferase
   3976..4004    -  promoter       Pc promoter: intI1 (promoter lies within the coding sequence); class 1 integron promoter
   4081..4128    +  protein_bind   FRT: FLP-mediated recombination occurs in the 8-bp core sequence TCTAGAAA (Turan and Bode, 2011). FLP recombinase from the Saccharomyces cerevisiae 2μ plasmid
   4266..4943    -  CDS            mRFP1: monomeric derivative of DsRed (Campbell et al., 2002)
   4976..5005    -  promoter       J23119(SpeI) promoter (fragment): bacterial promoter (Registry of Standard Biological Parts BBa J23119) modified to end with an SpeI site
   5006..5029    -  promoter       lacIq promoter (fragment): lacI (mutant); In the lacIq allele, a single base change in the promoter boosts expression of the lacI gene about 10-fold.
   5180..5247    -  misc_RNA       tracrRNA (fragment): trans-activating CRISPR RNA for the Streptococcus pyogenes CRISPR/Cas9 system
   5265..5287    +  CDS            mRFP1 (fragment): monomeric derivative of DsRed (Campbell et al., 2002)
   5298..5315    -  protein_bind   lac operator (fragment): The lac repressor binds to the lac operator to inhibit transcription in E. coli. This inhibition can be relieved by adding lactose or isopropyl-β-D-thiogalactopyranoside (IPTG). lac repressor encoded by lacI
   5406..5492    -  ncRNA          Thr leader (fragment): Accession: RF00506 - Threonine operon leader
   5562..5583    -  protein_bind   CAP binding site: CAP binding activates transcription in the presence of cAMP. E. coli catabolite activator protein
   5596..6678    -  CDS            lacI: lac repressor; lacI; The lac repressor binds to the lac operator to inhibit transcription in E. coli. This inhibition can be relieved by adding lactose or isopropyl-β-D-thiogalactopyranoside (IPTG).
   6679..6756    -  promoter       lacIq promoter: lacI (mutant); In the lacIq allele, a single base change in the promoter boosts expression of the lacI gene about 10-fold.
   6952..7071    -  rep_origin     p15A ori (fragment): Plasmids containing the medium-copy-number p15A origin of replication can be propagated in E. coli cells that contain a second plasmid with the ColE1 origin.
   7128..7145    +  protein_bind   lac operator (fragment): The lac repressor binds to the lac operator to inhibit transcription in E. coli. This inhibition can be relieved by adding lactose or isopropyl-β-D-thiogalactopyranoside (IPTG). lac repressor encoded by lacI
   7145..7166    +  promoter       PLtetO-1 promoter (fragment): modified phage lambda PL promoter with tet operator sites (Lutz and Bujard, 1997)
   7187..11290   +  CDS            Cas9: Cas9 (Csn1) endonuclease from the Streptococcus pyogenes Type II CRISPR/Cas system generates RNA-guided double strand breaks in DNA
  11300..11389   +  CDS            3xMyc: 3 tandem Myc epitope tags
  11545..11710   -  mobile_element Tn7L: mini-Tn7 element (left end of the Tn7 transposon) Tn7
  11743..11797   -  CDS            lacI (fragment): lac repressor; lacI; The lac repressor binds to the lac operator to inhibit transcription in E. coli. This inhibition can be relieved by adding lactose or isopropyl-β-D-thiogalactopyranoside (IPTG).
>Addgene plasmid #119260 | pJMP1221 | addgene full sequence | sequence record 232557 | Addgene NGS Result
AGCTTATCGGCCAGCCTCGCAGAGCAGGATTCCCGTTGAGCACCGCCAGGTGCGAATAAGGGACAGTGAA
GAAGGAACACCCGCTCGCGGGTGGGCCTACTTCACCTATCCTGCCCGGCTGACGCCGTTGGATACACCAA
GGAAAGTCTACACGAACCCTTTGGCAAAATCCTGTATATCGTGCGAAAAAGGATGGATATACCGAAAAAA
TCGCTATAATGACCCCGAAGCAGGGTTATGCAGCGGAAAGTATACCTTAAGGAATCCCCTGATAACGCAG
GAAAGAACATGTGAGCAAAAGGCCAGCAAAAGGCCAGGAACCGTAAAAAGGCCGCACTCCCTGCCTCTGT
CATCACGATACTGTGATGCCATGGCTAATTCCCATGTCAGCCGTTAAGTGTTCCTGTGTCACTCAAAATT
GCTTTGAGAGGCTCTAAGGGCTTCTCAGTGCGTTACATCCCTGGCTTGTTGTCCACAACCGTTAAACCTT
AAAAGCTTTAAAAGCCTTATATATTCTTTTTTTTCTTATAAAACTTAAAACCTTAGAGGCTATTTAAGTT
GCTGATTTATATTAATTTTATTGTTCAAACATGAGAGCTTAGTACGTGAAACATGAGAGCTTAGTACGTT
AGCCATGAGAGCTTAGTACGTTAGCCATGAGGGTTTAGTTCGTTAAACATGAGAGCTTAGTACGTTAAAC
ATGAGAGCTTAGTACGTGAAACATGAGAGCTTAGTACGTACTATCAACAGGTTGAACTGCTGATCTTCAG
ATCCTCTACGCCGGACGCATCGTGGCCGGATCTTGCGGCCGCAAAAATTAAAAATGAAGTTTTAAATCAA
TCTAAAGTATATATGAGTAAACTTGGTCTGACAGTTACCAATGCTTAATCAGTGAGGCACCAATAACTGC
CTTTGATCTTTTCTACGGGGTCTGACGCTCAGTGGAACGAAAACTCACGTTAAGGGATTTTGGTCATGAG
ATTATCAAAAAGGATCTTCACCTAGATCCTTTTAAATTAAAAATGAAGTTTTAAATCAATCTAAAGTATA
TATGAGTAAACTTGGTCTGACAGTTACCAATGCTTAATCAGTGAGGCACCTATCTCAGCGATCTGTCTAT
TTCGTTCATCCATAGTTGCCTGACTCCCCGTCGTGTAGATAACTACGATACGGGAGGGCTTACCATCTGG
CCCCAGTGCTGCAATGATACCGCGGGACCCACGCTCACCGGCTCCAGATTTATCAGCAATAAACCAGCCA
GCCGGAAGGGCCGAGCGCAGAAGTGGTCCTGCAACTTTATCCGCCTCCATCCAGTCTATTAATTGTTGCC
GGGAAGCTAGAGTAAGTAGTTCGCCAGTTAATAGTTTGCGCAACGTTGTTGCCATTGCTACAGGCATCGT
GGTGTCACGCTCGTCGTTTGGTATGGCTTCATTCAGCTCCGGTTCCCAACGATCAAGGCGAGTTACATGA
TCCCCCATGTTGTGCAAAAAAGCGGTTAGCTCCTTCGGTCCTCCGATCGTTGTCAGAAGTAAGTTGGCCG
CAGTGTTATCACTCATGGTTATGGCAGCACTGCATAATTCTCTTACTGTCATGCCATCCGTAAGATGCTT
TTCTGTGACTGGTGAGTACTCAACCAAGTCATTCTGAGAATAGTGTATGCGGCGACCGAGTTGCTCTTGC
CCGGCGTCAATACGGGATAATACCGCGCCACATAGCAGAACTTTAAAAGTGCTCATCATTGGAAAACGTT
CTTCGGGGCGAAAACTCTCAAGGATCTTACCGCTGTTGAGATCCAGTTCGATGTAACCCACTCGTGCACC
CAACTGATCTTCAGCATCTTTTACTTTCACCAGCGTTTCTGGGTGAGCAAAAACAGGAAGGCAAAATGCC
GCAAAAAAGGGAATAAGGGCGACACGGAAATGTTGAATACTCATACTCTTCCTTTTTCAATATTATTGAA
GCATTTATCAGGGTTATTGTCTCATGAGCGGATACATATTTGAATGTATTTAGAAAAATAAACAAATAGG
GGTTCCGCGCACATTTCCCCGAAAAGTGCCACCTGACGTCTAAGAAACCATTATTATCATGACATTAACC
TATAAAAATAGGCGTATCACGAGGCCCTTTCGTCTCGCGCGTTTCGGTGACGACGGTGAAAACCTCTGAC
ACATGCAGCTCCCGGAGACGGTCACAGCTTGTCTGTAAGCGGATGCCGGGAGCAGACAAGCCCGTCAGGG
CGCGTCAGCGGGTGTTGGCGGGTGTCGGGGCTGGCTTAACTATGCGGCATCAGAGCAGATTGTACTGAGA
GTGCACCATATGCGGTGTGAAATACCGCACAGATGCGTAAGGAGAAAATACCGCATCAGGCGCCATTCGC
CATTCAGGCTGCGCAACTGTTGGGAAGGGCGATCGGTGCGGGCCTCTTCGCTATTACGCCAGCTAGAGGA
CCAGCCGCGTAACCTGGCAAAATCGGTTACGGTTGAGTAATAAATGGATGCCCTGCGTAAGCAGGTGTGG
GCGGACAATAAAGTCTTAAACTGAACAAAATAGATCTAAACTATGACAATAAAGTCTTAAACTAGACAGA
ATAGTTGTAAACTGAAATCAGTCCAGTTATGCTGTGAAAAAGCATACTGGACTTTTGTTATGGCTAAAGC
AAACTCTTCATTTTCTGAAGTGCAAATTGCCCGTCGTATTAAAGAGGGGCGTGGGGTTCGAGGTCGACGG
TATCGATAAGCTAGCTTAATTAGCTGAGCTTGGACTCCTGTTGATAGATCCAGTAATGACCTCAGAACTC
CATCTGGATTTGTTCAGAACGCTCGGTTGCCGCCGGGCGTTTTTTATTGGTGAGAATCCAAGCTAGACTG
CGATGAGTGGCAGGGCGGGGCGTAATTTTTTTAAGGCAGTTATTGGTGCCCTTAAACGCCTGGGGTAATG
ACTCTCTAGCTTGAGGCATCAAATAAAACGAAAGGCTCAGTCGAAAGACTGGGCCTTTCGTTTTATCTGT
TGTTTGTCGGTGAACGCTCTCCTGAGTAGGACAAATCCGCCGCTAGGAGCTTGCGGCCCGGACGATGAGC
TCGAATTGGGGATCTTGAAGTACCTATTCCGAAGTTCCTATTCTCTAGAAAGTATAGGAACTTCAGAGCG
CTTTTGAAGCTGATGCTCGAGTTCCAGTCGGGAAACCTGTCGTGCCAGCTGCATTAATGAATCGGCCAAC
GCGCGGGGAGAGGCGGTTTGCGTATTGGGCGCATGCATAAAAACTGTTGTAATTCATTAAGCATTCTGCC
GACATGGAAGCCATCACAAACGGCATGATGAACCTGAATCGCCAGCGGCATCAGCACCTTGTCGCCTTGC
GTATAATATTTGCCCATGGTGAAAACGGGGGCGAAGAAGTTGTCCATATTGGCCACGTTTAAATCAAAAC
TGGTGAAACTCACCCAGGGATTGGCTGAGACGAAAAACATATTCTCAATAAACCCTTTAGGGAAATAGGC
CAGGTTTTCACCGTAACACGCCACATCTTGCGAATATATGTGTAGAAACTGCCGGAAATCGTCGTGGTAT
TCACTCCAGAGCGATGAAAACGTTTCAGTTTGCTCATGGAAAACGGTGTAACAAGGGTGAACACTATCCC
ATATCACCAGCTCACCGTCTTTCATTGCCATACGGAACTCCGGATGAGCATTCATCAGGCGGGCAAGAAT
GTGAATAAAGGCCGGATAAAACTTGTGCTTATTTTTCTTTACGGTCTTTAAAAAGGCCGTAATATCCAGC
TGAACGGTCTGGTTATAGGTACATTGAGCAACTGACTGAAATGCCTCAAAATGTTCTTTACGATGCCATT
GGGATATATCAACGGTGGTATATCCAGTGATTTTTTTCTCCATTTTAGCTTCCTTAGCTCCTGAAAATCT
CGATAACTCAAAAAATACGCCCGGTAGTGATGAGCGCATACGCTACTTGCATTACAGTTTACGAACCGAA
CAGGCTTATGTCAACTGGGTTCGTGCCTTCATCCGTTTCCACGGCTCGAGAGTTCAACAGACAGCCTTCG
TTCTTATGGCCGTTCAGGAGGAAGTTCCTATTCCGAAGTTCCTATTCTCTAGAAAGTATAGGAACTTCTT
GAGAAGAGAAAAGAAAACCGCCGATCCTGTCCACCGCATTACTGCAAGGTAGTGGACAAGACCGGCGGTC
TTAAGTTTTTTGGCTGAAACGAATGACGAAAAGGCTGTCTGAGCAAATCCAGGAGGTCGTTTTTATTAAG
CACCGGTGGAGTGACGACCTTCAGCACGTTCGTACTGTTCAACGATGGTGTAGTCTTCGTTGTGGGAGGT
GATGTCCAGTTTGATGTCGGTTTTGTAAGCACCCGGCAGCTGAACCGGTTTTTTAGCCATGTAGGTGGTT
TTAACTTCAGCGTCGTAGTGACCACCGTCTTTCAGTTTCAGACGCATTTTGATTTCACCTTTCAGAGCAC
CGTCTTCCGGGTACATACGTTCGGTGGAAGCTTCCCAACCCATGGTTTTTTTCTGCATAACCGGACCGTC
GGACGGGAAGTTGGTACCACGCAGTTTAACTTTGTAGATGAACTCACCGTCTTGCAGGGAGGAGTCCTGG
GTAACGGTAACAACACCACCGTCTTCGAAGTTCATAACACGTTCCCATTTGAAACCTTCCGGGAAGGACA
GTTTCAGGTAGTCCGGGATGTCAGCCGGGTGTTTAACGTAAGCTTTGGAACCGTACTGGAACTGCGGGGA
CAGGATGTCCCAAGCGAACGGCAGCGGACCACCTTTGGTAACTTTCAGTTTAGCGGTCTGGGTACCTTCG
TACGGACGACCTTCACCTTCACCTTCGATTTCGAACTCGTGACCGTTAACGGAACCTTCCATACGAACTT
TGAAACGCATGAACTCTTTGATAACGTCTTCGCTACTCGCCATGGTACCTTTCTCCTCTTTAATTAATTC
AGATCTATTATACCTAGGACTGAGCTAGCTGTCAAATTCACCACCCTGAATTGACTCTCAAACCGTATTA
GCCCGGTATTTTGGAAATAGCGGAAGCACTGACTTTTGTTATCAATAAAAAAGGCCCCCCGTTAGGGAGG
CCTTATTGTTCGTCTACTCGGAAGAGCGAGAGACAACAGAACGGTCAGCCACATGAATTCAAAAAAAAAG
CACCGACTCGGTGCCACTTTTTCAAGTTGATAACGGACTAGCCTTATTTAAACTTGCTATGCTGTTTCCA
GCATAGCTCTTAAACAGACCGCTAAACTGAAAGTTACTAGAAGTATCTTGTTATCCGCTCACAATGTCAA
TGTTATCCGCTCACATTTATAGATCTTTAGGAATTCTTTCAGCTCAGTCGATAGGTAGTAGGCAAGAGTA
GTCGCACCTTTGGTCGAAAAAAAAAGCCCGCACTGTCAGGTGCGGGCTTTTTTCTGTGTTTCCCCAAAAG
TAAAAACCCGCCGAAGCGGGTTTTTACGTAAAACAGGTGAAACTGACCAGACGAGAAGGCTTTGGAGGTG
ATAATGGGGCTCAAGGACCCTGGGGTGCCTAATGAGTGAGCTAACTTACATTAATTGCGTTGCGCTCACT
GCCCGCTTTCCAGTCGGGAAACCTGTCGTGCCAGCTGCATTAATGAATCGGCCAACGCGCGGGGAGAGGC
GGTTTGCGTATTGGGCGCCAGGGTGGTTTTTCTTTTCACCAGTGAGACGGGCAACAGCTGATTGCCCTTC
ACCGCCTGGCCCTGAGAGAGTTGCAGCAAGCGGTCCACGCTGGTTTGCCCCAGCAGGCGAAAATCCTGTT
TGATGGTGGTTAACGGCGGGATATAACATGAGCTGTCTTCGGTATCGTCGTATCCCACTACCGAGATATC
CGCACCAACGCGCAGCCCGGACTCGGTAATGGCGCGCATTGCGCCCAGCGCCATCTGATCGTTGGCAACC
AGCATCGCAGTGGGAACGATGCCCTCATTCAGCATTTGCATGGTTTGTTGAAAACCGGACATGGCACTCC
AGTCGCCTTCCCGTTCCGCTATCGGCTGAATTTGATTGCGAGTGAGATATTTATGCCAGCCAGCCAGACG
CAGACGCGCCGAGACAGAACTTAATGGGCCCGCTAACAGCGCGATTTGCTGGTGACCCAATGCGACCAGA
TGCTCCACGCCCAGTCGCGTACCGTCTTCATGGGAGAAAATAATACTGTTGATGGGTGTCTGGTCAGAGA
CATCAAGAAATAACGCCGGAACATTAGTGCAGGCAGCTTCCACAGCAATGGCATCCTGGTCATCCAGCGG
ATAGTTAATGATCAGCCCACTGACGCGTTGCGCGAGAAGATTGTGCACCGCCGCTTTACAGGCTTCGACG
CCGCTTCGTTCTACCATCGACACCACCACGCTGGCACCCAGTTGATCGGCGCGAGATTTAATCGCCGCGA
CAATTTGCGACGGCGCGTGCAGGGCCAGACTGGAGGTGGCAACGCCAATCAGCAACGACTGTTTGCCCGC
CAGTTGTTGTGCCACGCGGTTGGGAATGTAATTCAGCTCCGCCATCGCCGCTTCCACTTTTTCCCGCGTT
TTCGCAGAAACGTGGCTGGCCTGGTTCACCACGCGGGAAACGGTCTGATAAGAGACACCGGCATACTCTG
CGACATCGTATAACGTTACTGGTTTCACATTCACCACCCTGAATTGACTCTCTTCCGGGCGCTATCATGC
CATACCGCGAAAGGTTTTGCACCATTCGATGGTGTCAACGTAAATGCATGCCGCTTGGGAGGCAGATAGG
TAGGCATGGCCCCCATTTTCAATACAAGCAACGCATGAGAAAGCCCCCGGAAGATCACCTTCCGGGGGCT
TTTTTATTGCGCTCCGGCAATTAAAAAAGCGGCTAACCACGCCGCTTTTTTTACGTCTGCAGGCGAATTG
ATCTGGTTTGACAGCTTATCACCAAGCCAGTTACCTCGGTTCAAAGAGTTGGTAGCTCAGAGAACCTTCG
AAAAACCGCCCTGCAAGGCGGTTTTTTCGTTTTCAGAGCAAGAGATTACGCGCAGACCAAAACGATCTCA
AGAAGATCATCTTATTAATCAGATAAAATATTATAAATGTGAGCGGATAACATTGACATTGTGAGCGGAT
AACAAGATACTGAGCACATCAGCAGGTTTCACACAGGAAAACTAGTATGGACAAGAAGTACAGCATCGGC
CTGGCCATCGGCACCAACTCTGTGGGCTGGGCCGTGATCACCGACGAGTACAAGGTGCCCAGCAAGAAAT
TCAAGGTGCTGGGCAACACCGACCGGCACAGCATCAAGAAGAACCTGATCGGCGCCCTGCTGTTCGACAG
CGGAGAAACAGCCGAGGCCACCCGGCTGAAGAGAACCGCCAGAAGAAGATACACCAGACGGAAGAACCGG
ATCTGCTATCTGCAAGAGATCTTCAGCAACGAGATGGCCAAGGTGGACGACAGCTTCTTCCACAGACTGG
AAGAGTCCTTCCTGGTGGAAGAGGATAAGAAGCACGAGCGGCACCCCATCTTCGGCAACATCGTGGACGA
GGTGGCCTACCACGAGAAGTACCCCACCATCTACCACCTGAGAAAGAAACTGGTGGACAGCACCGACAAG
GCCGACCTGCGGCTGATCTATCTGGCCCTGGCCCACATGATCAAGTTCCGGGGCCACTTCCTGATCGAGG
GCGACCTGAACCCCGACAACAGCGACGTGGACAAGCTGTTCATCCAGCTGGTGCAGACCTACAACCAGCT
GTTCGAGGAAAACCCCATCAACGCCAGCGGCGTGGACGCCAAGGCCATCCTGTCTGCCAGACTGAGCAAG
AGCAGACGGCTGGAAAATCTGATCGCCCAGCTGCCCGGCGAGAAGAAGAATGGCCTGTTCGGCAACCTGA
TTGCCCTGAGCCTGGGCCTGACCCCCAACTTCAAGAGCAACTTCGACCTGGCCGAGGATGCCAAACTGCA
GCTGAGCAAGGACACCTACGACGACGACCTGGACAACCTGCTGGCCCAGATCGGCGACCAGTACGCCGAC
CTGTTTCTGGCCGCCAAGAACCTGTCCGACGCCATCCTGCTGAGCGACATCCTGAGAGTGAACACCGAGA
TCACCAAGGCCCCCCTGAGCGCCTCTATGATCAAGAGATACGACGAGCACCACCAGGACCTGACCCTGCT
GAAAGCTCTCGTGCGGCAGCAGCTGCCTGAGAAGTACAAAGAGATTTTCTTCGACCAGAGCAAGAACGGC
TACGCCGGCTACATCGATGGCGGAGCCAGCCAGGAAGAGTTCTACAAGTTCATCAAGCCCATCCTGGAAA
AGATGGACGGCACCGAGGAACTGCTCGTGAAGCTGAACAGAGAGGACCTGCTGCGGAAGCAGCGGACCTT
CGACAACGGCAGCATCCCCCACCAGATCCACCTGGGAGAGCTGCACGCCATTCTGCGGCGGCAGGAAGAT
TTTTACCCATTCCTGAAGGACAACCGGGAAAAGATCGAGAAGATCCTGACCTTCCGCATCCCCTACTACG
TGGGCCCTCTGGCCAGGGGAAACAGCAGATTCGCCTGGATGACCAGAAAGAGCGAGGAAACCATCACCCC
CTGGAACTTCGAGGAAGTGGTGGACAAGGGCGCCAGCGCCCAGAGCTTCATCGAGCGGATGACCAACTTC
GATAAGAACCTGCCCAACGAGAAGGTGCTGCCCAAGCACAGCCTGCTGTACGAGTACTTCACCGTGTACA
ACGAGCTGACCAAAGTGAAATACGTGACCGAGGGAATGAGAAAGCCCGCCTTCCTGAGCGGCGAGCAGAA
AAAAGCCATCGTGGACCTGCTGTTCAAGACCAACCGGAAAGTGACCGTGAAGCAGCTGAAAGAGGACTAC
TTCAAGAAAATCGAGTGCTTCGACTCCGTGGAAATCTCCGGCGTGGAAGATCGGTTCAACGCCTCCCTGG
GCACATACCACGATCTGCTGAAAATTATCAAGGACAAGGACTTCCTGGACAATGAGGAAAACGAGGACAT
TCTGGAAGATATCGTGCTGACCCTGACACTGTTTGAGGACAGAGAGATGATCGAGGAACGGCTGAAAACC
TATGCCCACCTGTTCGACGACAAAGTGATGAAGCAGCTGAAGCGGCGGAGATACACCGGCTGGGGCAGGC
TGAGCCGGAAGCTGATCAACGGCATCCGGGACAAGCAGTCCGGCAAGACAATCCTGGATTTCCTGAAGTC
CGACGGCTTCGCCAACAGAAACTTCATGCAGCTGATCCACGACGACAGCCTGACCTTTAAAGAGGACATC
CAGAAAGCCCAGGTGTCCGGCCAGGGCGATAGCCTGCACGAGCACATTGCCAATCTGGCCGGCAGCCCCG
CCATTAAGAAGGGCATCCTGCAGACAGTGAAGGTGGTGGACGAGCTCGTGAAAGTGATGGGCCGGCACAA
GCCCGAGAACATCGTGATCGAAATGGCCAGAGAGAACCAGACCACCCAGAAGGGACAGAAGAACAGCCGC
GAGAGAATGAAGCGGATCGAAGAGGGCATCAAAGAGCTGGGCAGCCAGATCCTGAAAGAACACCCCGTGG
AAAACACCCAGCTGCAGAACGAGAAGCTGTACCTGTACTACCTGCAGAATGGGCGGGATATGTACGTGGA
CCAGGAACTGGACATCAACCGGCTGTCCGACTACGATGTGGACGCTATCGTGCCTCAGAGCTTTCTGAAG
GACGACTCCATCGATAACAAAGTGCTGACTCGGAGCGACAAGAACCGGGGCAAGAGCGACAACGTGCCCT
CCGAAGAGGTCGTGAAGAAGATGAAGAACTACTGGCGCCAGCTGCTGAATGCCAAGCTGATTACCCAGAG
GAAGTTCGACAATCTGACCAAGGCCGAGAGAGGCGGCCTGAGCGAACTGGATAAGGCCGGCTTCATCAAG
AGACAGCTGGTGGAAACCCGGCAGATCACAAAGCACGTGGCACAGATCCTGGACTCCCGGATGAACACTA
AGTACGACGAGAACGACAAACTGATCCGGGAAGTGAAAGTGATCACCCTGAAGTCCAAGCTGGTGTCCGA
TTTCCGGAAGGATTTCCAGTTTTACAAAGTGCGCGAGATCAACAACTACCACCACGCCCACGACGCCTAC
CTGAACGCCGTCGTGGGAACCGCCCTGATCAAAAAGTACCCTAAGCTGGAAAGCGAGTTCGTGTACGGCG
ACTACAAGGTGTACGACGTGCGGAAGATGATCGCCAAGAGCGAGCAGGAAATCGGCAAGGCTACCGCCAA
GTACTTCTTCTACAGCAACATCATGAACTTTTTCAAGACCGAGATTACCCTGGCCAACGGCGAGATCCGG
AAGCGGCCTCTGATCGAGACAAACGGCGAAACAGGCGAGATCGTGTGGGATAAGGGCCGGGACTTTGCCA
CCGTGCGGAAAGTGCTGTCTATGCCCCAAGTGAATATCGTGAAAAAGACCGAGGTGCAGACAGGCGGCTT
CAGCAAAGAGTCTATCCTGCCCAAGAGGAACAGCGACAAGCTGATCGCCAGAAAGAAGGACTGGGACCCT
AAGAAGTACGGCGGCTTCGACAGCCCCACCGTGGCCTATTCTGTGCTGGTGGTGGCCAAAGTGGAAAAGG
GCAAGTCCAAGAAACTGAAGAGTGTGAAAGAGCTGCTGGGGATCACCATCATGGAAAGAAGCAGCTTCGA
GAAGAATCCCATCGACTTTCTGGAAGCCAAGGGCTACAAAGAAGTGAAAAAGGACCTGATCATCAAGCTG
CCTAAGTACTCCCTGTTCGAGCTGGAAAACGGCCGGAAGAGAATGCTGGCCTCTGCCGGCGAACTGCAGA
AGGGAAACGAACTGGCCCTGCCCTCCAAATATGTGAACTTCCTGTACCTGGCCAGCCACTATGAGAAGCT
GAAGGGCTCCCCCGAGGATAATGAGCAGAAACAGCTGTTTGTGGAACAGCACAAACACTACCTGGACGAG
ATCATCGAGCAGATCAGCGAGTTCTCCAAGAGAGTGATCCTGGCCGACGCTAATCTGGACAAGGTGCTGA
GCGCCTACAACAAGCACAGAGACAAGCCTATCAGAGAGCAGGCCGAGAATATCATCCACCTGTTTACCCT
GACCAATCTGGGAGCCCCTGCCGCCTTCAAGTACTTTGACACCACCATCGACCGGAAGAGGTACACCAGC
ACCAAAGAGGTGCTGGACGCCACCCTGATCCACCAGAGCATCACCGGCCTGTACGAGACACGGATCGACC
TGTCTCAGCTGGGAGGCGACGCGGCCGCGGAGCAGAAACTCATCTCTGAAGAAGATCTGGAACAAAAGTT
GATTTCAGAAGAAGATCTGGAACAGAAGCTCATCTCTGAGGAAGATCTGTAATAAGGCGCGCCTCCTTAA
TGGGACTTGCAGCCTCGGTACCAAATTCCAGAAAAGACACCCGAAAGGGTGTTTTTTCGTTTTGGTCCCA
CAGAATGAGCATCATGGCTCTAGTCGACATCGGAGAAGAGTACGGCTCTTTTAACCGCCTCAAGAACCAG
ATAAGTGAAATCTAGTTCCAAACTATTTTGTCATTTTTAATTTTCGTATTAGCTTACGACGCTACACCCA
GTTCCCATCTATTTTGTCACTCTTCCCTAAATAATCCTTAAAAACTCCATTTCCACCCCTCCCAGTTCCC
AACTATTTTGTCCGCCCACAGCGGGGCATTTTTCTTCCTGTTATGTTTGGGCGCTGCATTAATGAATCGG
CCAACGCGCGGGGAGAGGCGGTTTGCGTATTGGGCGCTCTTCCGCTTCCTCGCTCACTGACCCGCTGCGC
TCGGTCGTTCGGCTGCGGCGAGCGGTATCAG
